Addgene plasmid #188779: pHR-UCOE-SFFV-Zim3-dCas9-P2A-mCherry
Purpose: dCas9 with an N-term Zim3 KRAB-NLS fusion, a C-term HA-2xNLS
Depositing lab: Marco Jost & Jonathan Weissman. Depositing organization: Harvard Medical School. Publication: Maximizing CRISPRi efficacy and accessibility with dual-sgRNA libraries and optimal effectors. Replogle JM, Bonnar JL, Pogson AN, Liem CR, Maier NK, Ding Y, Russell BJ, Wang X, Leng K, Guna A, Norman TM, Pak RA, Ramos DM, Ward ME, Gilbert LA, Kampmann M, Weissman JS, Jost M. eLife. 2022 Dec 28;11:e81856. doi: 10.7554/eLife.81856. PubMed 36576240.
Backbone
  Vector backbone: pMH0001, Addgene # 85969
  Vector type: Lentiviral
  Selectable markers: mCherry
Growth in bacteria
  Bacterial resistance: Ampicillin, 100 μg/mL
  Growth temperature: 37°C
  Growth strain: NEB Stable
  Copy number: High Copy
Gene/Insert
  Gene/Insert name: Zim3-dCas9
  Species: Multiple
  Promoter: SFFV
  Tag / fusion protein: Zim3 KRAB-NLS fusion (N terminal on insert)
  Cloning method: Gibson Cloning
Terms and licenses: Academic/Nonprofit Terms; Industry Terms: Not Available to Industry
Depositor comments: Human lentiviral vector for expression of dCas9 with an N-terminal Zim3 KRAB-NLS fusion, a C-terminal HA-2xNLS, and EGFP linked by a P2A site from an EF1a promoter with an upstream ubiquitous chromatin opening element. pNM1123. Please visit https://doi.org/10.1101/2022.07.13.499814 for bioRxiv preprint.
How to cite: pHR-UCOE-SFFV-Zim3-dCas9-P2A-mCherry was a gift from Marco Jost & Jonathan Weissman (Addgene plasmid # 188779 ; http://n2t.net/addgene:188779 ; RRID:Addgene_188779)
