[The description below was written by a language model from this plasmid's Addgene catalogue record and pLannotate feature annotations shown in this document.]
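Description:
pHR-UCOE-SFFV-Zim3-dCas9-P2A-mCherry is a lentiviral transfer plasmid of about 15 kb, built on the pMH0001 backbone, for stable expression of a CRISPR interference effector in mammalian cells. It is maintained in E. coli through a high-copy ColE1/pUC-type origin and an ampicillin resistance gene. The annotated backbone also carries remnants of older vector lineages (an SV40 promoter with gpt fragments, SV40 small t/large T pieces and poly(A) signal, and TcR, rop and lacI fragments) that have no stated role here. The viral portion contains a truncated HIV-1 5' LTR, the Ψ packaging signal with a gag fragment, the RRE for Rev-dependent export, cPPT/CTS, a WPRE to boost transcript expression, and a ΔU3 self-inactivating 3' LTR.

The payload is driven by the SFFV promoter. The name and comments indicate an upstream ubiquitous chromatin opening element meant to resist silencing, although it is not annotated as a feature; the unannotated stretch between the cPPT and SFFV may correspond to it. The open reading frame encodes the KRAB repressor domain of human ZIM3 with an NLS fused to the N-terminus of Streptococcus pyogenes Cas9. The record describes this Cas9 as catalytically dead, though the annotation tool labels it simply as Cas9. According to the record it is followed by a C-terminal HA tag and two NLSs, then a P2A peptide and mCherry, so that red fluorescence reports effector expression and allows sorting of transduced cells. No drug selection marker for mammalian cells is listed.

The depositor comment mentions EGFP and an EF1a promoter, but the plasmid name, catalogue fields and sequence annotation all show SFFV and mCherry, so that comment appears to describe a sibling construct. The plasmid is used to generate CRISPRi cell lines for sgRNA-directed gene knockdown and screening.
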