Features (pLannotate 1.2.2; 37 found; start..end, strand, type, name):
     51..380     +  promoter       SV40 promoter: SV40 enhancer and early promoter
    580..699     +  CDS            gpt (fragment): XGPT_ECOLI - Also known as gpp, gxu. Experimental evidence at protein level: Swiss-Prot protein existence level 1. Purine salvage pathway enzyme that catalyzes the transfer of the ribosyl-5-phosphate group from 5-phospho-alpha-D-ribose 1- diphosphate (PRPP) to the N9 position of the 6-oxopurines guanine and xanthine to form the corresponding ribonucleotides GMP (guanosine 5'- monophosphate) and XMP (xanthosine 5'-monophosphate), with the release of PPi. To a lesser extent, also acts on hypoxanthine (PubMed:9100006, PubMed:3886014). Does not ribophosphorylate adenine (PubMed:3886014). From Esch
    699..1034    +  CDS            gpt (fragment): XGPT_ECOLI - Also known as gpp, gxu. Experimental evidence at protein level: Swiss-Prot protein existence level 1. Purine salvage pathway enzyme that catalyzes the transfer of the ribosyl-5-phosphate group from 5-phospho-alpha-D-ribose 1- diphosphate (PRPP) to the N9 position of the 6-oxopurines guanine and xanthine to form the corresponding ribonucleotides GMP (guanosine 5'- monophosphate) and XMP (xanthosine 5'-monophosphate), with the release of PPi. To a lesser extent, also acts on hypoxanthine (PubMed:9100006, PubMed:3886014). Does not ribophosphorylate adenine (PubMed:3886014). From Esch
   1129..1434    +  CDS            frsA (fragment): FRSA_ECOLI - Also known as yafA. Experimental evidence at protein level: Swiss-Prot protein existence level 1. Catalyzes the hydrolysis of esters (PubMed:15808744). Displays esterase activity toward pNP-butyrate (PubMed:15808744). May stimulate mixed-acid fermentation by acting as a fermentation/respiration switch that down-regulates respiration and up- regulates fermentation rates (PubMed:15169777). From Escherichia coli (strain K12).
   1438..1512    +  CDS            small t antigen (fragment): SV40 (simian virus 40) small t antigen
   1514..1579    +  intron         small t intron: SV40 (simian virus 40) small t antigen intron
   1709..1729    +  CDS            SV40 NLS: nuclear localization signal of SV40 (simian virus 40) large T antigen
   2048..2131    +  CDS            large T antigen (fragment): large T antigen from SV40 (simian virus 40)
   2154..2288    +  polyA_signal   SV40 poly(A) signal: SV40 polyadenylation signal
   2455..2784    +  CDS            nef (fragment): NEF_HV1BR - Experimental evidence at protein level: Swiss-Prot protein existence level 1. Extracellular Nef protein targets CD4(+) T-lymphocytes for apoptosis by interacting with CXCR4 surface receptors (PubMed:14990729). From Human immunodeficiency virus type 1 group M subtype B (isolate BRU/LAI) (HIV-1).
   2832..3089    +  LTR            5' LTR (truncated): truncated 5' long terminal repeat (LTR) from HIV-1
   3136..3261    +  misc_feature   HIV-1 Ψ: packaging signal of human immunodeficiency virus type 1
   3245..3583    +  CDS            HIV-1 gag (fragment): gag protein from human immunodeficiency virus 1; gag
   3758..3991    +  misc_feature   RRE: The Rev response element (RRE) of HIV-1 allows for Rev-dependent mRNA export from the nucleus to the cytoplasm.
   4368..4468    +  CDS            Rev (fragment): human immunodeficiency virus 1 (HIV-1) Rev protein; rev; enhances nuclear export of unspliced and incompletely spliced viral mRNAs
   4505..4622    +  misc_feature   cPPT/CTS: central polypurine tract and central termination sequence of HIV-1
   4659..4682    -  misc_feature   MCS (fragment): pBluescript multiple cloning site
   5364..5771    +  promoter       SFFV promoter: spleen focus-forming virus long terminal repeat (LTR) promoter
   5846..6145    +  CDS            ZIM3 (fragment): ZIM3_HUMAN - Also known as ZNF657. Experimental evidence at protein level: Swiss-Prot protein existence level 1. May be involved in transcriptional regulation. From Homo sapiens (Human).
   6147..6171    -  protein_bind   attB2: mutant version of attB; recombination site for the Gateway® BP reaction BP Clonase™
   6239..6259    +  misc_feature   MCS (fragment): multiple cloning site
   6266..10369   +  CDS            Cas9: Cas9 (Csn1) endonuclease from the Streptococcus pyogenes Type II CRISPR/Cas system generates RNA-guided double strand breaks in DNA
  10532..11238   +  CDS            mCherry (fragment): monomeric derivative of DsRed fluorescent protein (Shaner et al., 2004) mammalian codon-optimized
  11251..11269   +  misc_feature   MCS (fragment): pUC18/19 multiple cloning site
  11270..11288   +  misc_feature   MCS (fragment): pBluescript multiple cloning site
  11288..11876   +  misc_feature   WPRE: woodchuck hepatitis virus posttranscriptional regulatory element
  11877..11899   +  misc_feature   MCS (fragment): pBluescript multiple cloning site
  11916..11984   +  CDS            nef (fragment): NEF_HV1Z2 - Experimental evidence at protein level: Swiss-Prot protein existence level 1. Extracellular Nef protein targets CD4(+) T-lymphocytes for apoptosis by interacting with CXCR4 surface receptors. From Human immunodeficiency virus type 1 group M subtype D (isolate Z2/CDC-Z34) (HIV-1).
  11986..12219   +  LTR            3' LTR (ΔU3): self-inactivating 3' long terminal repeat (LTR) from HIV-1
  12244..12262   -  promoter       SP6 promoter: promoter for bacteriophage SP6 RNA polymerase
  12490..12769   +  CDS            TcR (fragment): tetracycline efflux protein; tet; confers resistance to tetracycline
  12770..12818   -  misc_feature   bom (fragment): basis of mobility region from pBR322
  12920..12955   -  CDS            rop (fragment): Rop protein, which maintains plasmids at low copy number; rop
  13050..13154   +  promoter       AmpR promoter: bla
  13155..14015   +  CDS            AmpR: β-lactamase; bla; confers resistance to ampicillin, carbenicillin, and related antibiotics
  14186..14774   +  rep_origin     ori: high-copy-number ColE1/pMB1/pBR322/pUC origin of replication
  14957..44      +  CDS            lacI (fragment) (across the origin): lac repressor; lacI; The lac repressor binds to the lac operator to inhibit transcription in E. coli. This inhibition can be relieved by adding lactose or isopropyl-β-D-thiogalactopyranoside (IPTG).
>Addgene plasmid #188779 | pHR-UCOE-SFFV-Zim3-dCas9-P2A-mCherry | addgene full sequence | sequence record 374752 | Addgene NGS Result
AAACCGCCTCTCCCCGCGCGTTGGCCGATTCATTAATGCAGCTGTGGAATGTGTGTCAGTTAGGGTGTGG
AAAGTCCCCAGGCTCCCCAGCAGGCAGAAGTATGCAAAGCATGCATCTCAATTAGTCAGCAACCAGGTGT
GGAAAGTCCCCAGGCTCCCCAGCAGGCAGAAGTATGCAAAGCATGCATCTCAATTAGTCAGCAACCATAG
TCCCGCCCCTAACTCCGCCCATCCCGCCCCTAACTCCGCCCAGTTCCGCCCATTCTCCGCCCCATGGCTG
ACTAATTTTTTTTATTTATGCAGAGGCCGAGGCCGCCTCGGCCTCTGAGCTATTCCAGAAGTAGTGAGGA
GGCTTTTTTGGAGGCCTAGGCTTTTGCAAAAAGCTTGGACACAAGACAGGCTTGCGAGATATGTTTGAGA
ATACCACTTTATCCCGCGTCAGGGAGAGGCAGTGCGTAAAAAGACGCGGACTCATGTGAAATACTGGTTT
TTAGTGCGCCAGATCTCTATAATCTCGCGCAACCTATTTTCCCCTCGAACACTTTTTAAGCCGTAGATAA
ACAGGCTGGGACACTTCACATGAGCGAAAAATACATCGTCACCTGGGACATGTTGCAGATCCATGCACGT
AAACTCGCAAGCCGACTGATGCCTTCTGAACAATGGAAAGGCATTATTGCCGTAAGCCGTGGCGGTCTGT
ACCGGGTGCGTTACTGGCGCGTGAACTGGGTATTCGTCATGTCGATACCGTTTGTATTTCCAGCTACGAT
CACGACAACCAGCGCGAGCTTAAAGTGCTGAAACGCGCAGAAGGCGATGGCGAAGGCTTCATCGTTATTG
ATGACCTGGTGGATACCGGTGGTACTGCGGTTGCGATTCGTGAAATGTATCCAAAAGCGCACTTTGTCAC
CATCTTCGCAAAACCGGCTGGTCGTCCGCTGGTTGATGACTATGTTGTTGATATCCCGCAAGATACCTGG
ATTGAACAGCCGTGGGATATGGGCGTCGTATTCGTCCCGCCAATCTCCGGTCGCTAATCTTTTCAACGCC
TGGCACTGCCGGGCGTTGTTCTTTTTAACTTCAGGCGGGTTACAATAGTTTCCAGTAAGTATTCTGGAGG
CTGCATCCATGACACAGGCAAACCTGAGCGAAACCCTGTTCAAACCCCGCTTTAAACATCCTGAAACCTC
GACGCTAGTCCGCCGCTTTAATCACGGCGCACAACCGCCTGTGCAGTCGGCCCTTGATGGTAAAACCATC
CCTCACTGGTATCGCATGATTAACCGTCTGATGTGGATCTGGCGCGGCATTGACCCACGCGAAATCCTCG
ACGTCCAGGCACGTATTGTGATGAGCGATGCCGAACGTACCGACGATGATTTATACGATACGGTGATTGG
CTACCGTGGCGGCAACTGGATTTATGAGTGGGCCCCGGATCTTTGTGAAGGAACCTTACTTCTGTGGTGT
GACATAATTGGACAAACTACCTACAGAGATTTAAAGCTCTAAGGTAAATATAAAATTTTTAAGTGTATAA
TGTGTTAAACTACTGATTCTAATTGTTTGTGTATTTTAGATTCCAACCTATGGAACTGATGAATGGGAGC
AGTGGTGGAATGCCTTTAATGAGGAAAACCTGTTTTGCTCAGAAGAAATGCCATCTAGTGATGATGAGGC
TACTGCTGACTCTCAACATTCTACTCCTCCAAAAAAGAAGAGAAAGGTAGAAGACCCCAAGGACTTTCCT
TCAGAATTGCTAAGTTTTTTGAGTCATGCTGTGTTTAGTAATAGAACTCTTGCTTGCTTTGCTATTTACA
CCACAAAGGAAAAAGCTGCACTGCTATACAAGAAAATTATGGAAAAATATTCTGTAACCTTTATAAGTAG
GCATAACAGTTATAATCATAACATACTGTTTTTTCTTACTCCACACAGGCATAGAGTGTCTGCTATTAAT
AACTATGCTCAAAAATTGTGTACCTTTAGCTTTTTAATTTGTAAAGGGGTTAATAAGGAATATTTGATGT
ATAGTGCCTTGACTAGAGATCATAATCAGCCATACCACATTTGTAGAGGTTTTACTTGCTTTAAAAAACC
TCCCACACCTCCCCCTGAACCTGAAACATAAAATGAATGCAATTGTTGTTGTTAACTTGTTTATTGCAGC
TTATAATGGTTACAAATAAAGCAATAGCATCACAAATTTCACAAATAAAGCATTTTTTTCACTGCATTCT
AGTTGTGGTTTGTCCAAACTCATCAATGTATCTTATCATGTCTGGATCAACTGGATAACTCAAGCTAACC
AAAATCATCCCAAACTTCCCACCCCATACCCTATTACCACTGCCAATTACCTGTGGTTTCATTTACTCTA
AACCTGTGATTCCTCTGAATTATTTTCATTTTAAAGAAATTGTATTTGTTAAATATGTACTACAAACTTA
GTAGTTGGAAGGGCTAATTCACTCCCAAAGAAGACAAGATATCCTTGATCTGTGGATCTACCACACACAA
GGCTACTTCCCTGATTAGCAGAACTACACACCAGGGCCAGGGGTCAGATATCCACTGACCTTTGGATGGT
GCTACAAGCTAGTACCAGTTGAGCCAGATAAGGTAGAAGAGGCCAATAAAGGAGAGAACACCAGCTTGTT
ACACCCTGTGAGCCTGCATGGGATGGATGACCCGGAGAGAGAAGTGTTAGAGTGGAGGTTTGACAGCCGC
CTAGCATTTCATCACGTGGCCCGAGAGCTGCATCCGGAGTACTTCAAGAACTGCTGATATCGAGCTTGCT
ACAAGGGACTTTCCGCTGGGGACTTTCCAGGGAGGCGTGGCCTGGGCGGGACTGGGGAGTGGCGAGCCCT
CAGATCCTGCATATAAGCAGCTGCTTTTTGCCTGTACTGGGTCTCTCTGGTTAGACCAGATCTGAGCCTG
GGAGCTCTCTGGCTAACTAGGGAACCCACTGCTTAAGCCTCAATAAAGCTTGCCTTGAGTGCTTCAAGTA
GTGTGTGCCCGTCTGTTGTGTGACTCTGGTAACTAGAGATCCCTCAGACCCTTTTAGTCAGTGTGGAAAA
TCTCTAGCAGTGGCGCCCGAACAGGGACTTGAAAGCGAAAGGGAAACCAGAGGAGCTCTCTCGACGCAGG
ACTCGGCTTGCTGAAGCGCGCACGGCAAGAGGCGAGGGGCGGCGACTGGTGAGTACGCCAAAAATTTTGA
CTAGCGGAGGCTAGAAGGAGAGAGATGGGTGCGAGAGCGTCAGTATTAAGCGGGGGAGAATTAGATCGCG
ATGGGAAAAAATTCGGTTAAGGCCAGGGGGAAAGAAAAAATATAAATTAAAACATATAGTATGGGCAAGC
AGGGAGCTAGAACGATTCGCAGTTAATCCTGGCCTGTTAGAAACATCAGAAGGCTGTAGACAAATACTGG
GACAGCTACAACCATCCCTTCAGACAGGATCAGAAGAACTTAGATCATTATATAATACAGTAGCAACCCT
CTATTGTGTGCATCAAAGGATAGAGATAAAAGACACCAAGGAAGCTTTAGACAAGATAGAGGAAGAGCAA
AACAAAAGTAAGACCACCGCACAGCAAGCGGCCGGCCGCTGATCTTCAGACCTGGAGGAGGAGATATGAG
GGACAATTGGAGAAGTGAATTATATAAATATAAAGTAGTAAAAATTGAACCATTAGGAGTAGCACCCACC
AAGGCAAAGAGAAGAGTGGTGCAGAGAGAAAAAAGAGCAGTGGGAATAGGAGCTTTGTTCCTTGGGTTCT
TGGGAGCAGCAGGAAGCACTATGGGCGCAGCGTCAATGACGCTGACGGTACAGGCCAGACAATTATTGTC
TGGTATAGTGCAGCAGCAGAACAATTTGCTGAGGGCTATTGAGGCGCAACAGCATCTGTTGCAACTCACA
GTCTGGGGCATCAAGCAGCTCCAGGCAAGAATCCTGGCTGTGGAAAGATACCTAAAGGATCAACAGCTCC
TGGGGATTTGGGGTTGCTCTGGAAAACTCATTTGCACCACTGCTGTGCCTTGGAATGCTAGTTGGAGTAA
TAAATCTCTGGAACAGATTTGGAATCACACGACCTGGATGGAGTGGGACAGAGAAATTAACAATTACACA
AGCTTAATACACTCCTTAATTGAAGAATCGCAAAACCAGCAAGAAAAGAATGAACAAGAATTATTGGAAT
TAGATAAATGGGCAAGTTTGTGGAATTGGTTTAACATAACAAATTGGCTGTGGTATATAAAATTATTCAT
AATGATAGTAGGAGGCTTGGTAGGTTTAAGAATAGTTTTTGCTGTACTTTCTATAGTGAATAGAGTTAGG
CAGGGATATTCACCATTATCGTTTCAGACCCACCTCCCAACCCCGAGGGGACCCGACAGGCCCGAAGGAA
TAGAAGAAGAAGGTGGAGAGAGAGACAGAGACAGATCCATTCGATTAGTGAACGGATCTCGACGGTATCG
CCAAATGGCAGTATTCATCCACAATTTTAAAAGAAAAGGGGGGATTGGGGGGTACAGTGCAGGGGAAAGA
ATAGTAGACATAATAGCAACAGACATACAAACTAAAGAATTACAAAAACAAATTACAAAAATTCAAAATT
TTCGGGTTTATTACAGGGACAGCAGAGATCCAGTTTGGATCGATAAGCTTGATATCGAATTCGGGAGGTG
GTCCCTGCAGTTACGCCAATGATAACCCCCGCCAGAAAAATCTTAGTAGCCTTCCCTTTTTGTTTTCCGT
GCCCCAACTCGGCGGATTGACTCGGCCCCTTCCGGAAACACCCGAATCAACTTCTAGTCAAATTATTGTT
CACGCCGCAATGACCCACCCCTGGCCCGCGTCTGTGGAACTGACCCCTGGTGTACAGGAGAGTTCGCTGC
TGAAAGTGGTCCCAAAGGGGTACTAGTTTTTAAGCTCCCAACTCCCCCTCCCCCAGCGTCTGGAGGATTC
CACACCCTCGCACCGCAGGGGCGAGGAAGTGGGCGGAGTCCGGTTTTGGCGCCAGCCGCTGAGGCTGCCA
AGCAGAAAAGCCACCGCTGAGGAGACTCCGGTCACTGTCCTCGCCCCGCCTCCCCCTTCCCTCCCCTTGG
GGACCACCGGGCGCCACGCCGCGAACGGTAAGTGCCGCGGTCGTCGGCGCCTCCGCCCTCCCCCTAGGGC
CCCAATTCCCAGCGGGCGCGGCGCGCGGCCCCGCGCGCAGCTCCCGGCTCCCTCCCCCTTCGGATGTGGC
TTGAGCTGTAGGCGCGGAGTCCTGCAGCCCCGATAAAATAAAAGATTTTATTTAGTCTCCAGAAAAAGGG
GGGAATGAAAGACCCCACCTGTAGGTTTGGCAAGCTAGCTGCAGTAACGCCATTTTGCAAGGCATGGAAA
AATACCAAACCAAGAATAGAGAAGTTCAGATCAAGGGCGGGTACATGAAAATAGCTAACGTTGGGCCAAA
CAGGATATCTGCGGTGAGCAGTTTCGGCCCCGGCCCGGGGCCAAGAACAGATGGTCACCGCAGTTTCGGC
CCCGGCCCGAGGCCAAGAACAGATGGTCCCCAGATATGGCCCAACCCTCAGCAGTTTCTTAAGACCCATC
AGATGTTTCCAGGCTCCCCCAAGGACCTGAAATGACCCTGCGCCTTATTTGAATTAACCAATCAGCCTGC
TTCTCGCTTCTGTTCGCGCGCTTCTGCTTCCCGAGCTCTATAAAAGAGCTCACAACCCCTCACTCGGCGC
GCCAGTCCTCCGACAGACTGAGTCGCCCGGGGGGGATCTGGAGCTCTCGAGAATTCTCACGCGTCTGCAG
GATATCAAGCTTGCGGTACCGCGGGCCCGGCCACCATGAACAATTCCCAGGGAAGAGTGACCTTCGAGGA
TGTCACTGTGAACTTCACCCAGGGGGAGTGGCAGCGGCTGAATCCCGAACAGAGAAACTTGTACAGGGAT
GTGATGCTGGAGAATTACAGCAACCTTGTCTCTGTGGGACAAGGGGAAACCACCAAACCCGATGTGATCT
TGAGGTTGGAACAAGGAAAGGAGCCATGGTTGGAGGAAGAGGAAGTGCTGGGAAGTGGCCGTGCAGAAAA
AAATGGGGACATTGGAGGGCAGATTTGGAAGCCAAAGGATGTGAAAGAGAGTCTCTACCCAACTTTCTTG
TACAAAGTGGTTGGTGGATCTGGAGGTTCTCCCAAGAAGAAGCGCAAGGTGGGACGCGTCTGCAGGATAT
CAAGCTTGCGGTACCGCGGGCCCGGGATCGCCACCATGGACAAGAAGTACAGCATCGGCCTGGCCATCGG
CACCAACTCTGTGGGCTGGGCCGTGATCACCGACGAGTACAAGGTGCCCAGCAAGAAATTCAAGGTGCTG
GGCAACACCGACCGGCACAGCATCAAGAAGAACCTGATCGGCGCCCTGCTGTTCGACAGCGGAGAAACAG
CCGAGGCCACCCGGCTGAAGAGAACCGCCAGAAGAAGATACACCAGACGGAAGAACCGGATCTGCTATCT
GCAAGAGATCTTCAGCAACGAGATGGCCAAGGTGGACGACAGCTTCTTCCACAGACTGGAAGAGTCCTTC
CTGGTGGAAGAGGATAAGAAGCACGAGCGGCACCCCATCTTCGGCAACATCGTGGACGAGGTGGCCTACC
ACGAGAAGTACCCCACCATCTACCACCTGAGAAAGAAACTGGTGGACAGCACCGACAAGGCCGACCTGCG
GCTGATCTATCTGGCCCTGGCCCACATGATCAAGTTCCGGGGCCACTTCCTGATCGAGGGCGACCTGAAC
CCCGACAACAGCGACGTGGACAAGCTGTTCATCCAGCTGGTGCAGACCTACAACCAGCTGTTCGAGGAAA
ACCCCATCAACGCCAGCGGCGTGGACGCCAAGGCCATCCTGTCTGCCAGACTGAGCAAGAGCAGACGGCT
GGAAAATCTGATCGCCCAGCTGCCCGGCGAGAAGAAGAATGGCCTGTTCGGCAACCTGATTGCCCTGAGC
CTGGGCCTGACCCCCAACTTCAAGAGCAACTTCGACCTGGCCGAGGATGCCAAACTGCAGCTGAGCAAGG
ACACCTACGACGACGACCTGGACAACCTGCTGGCCCAGATCGGCGACCAGTACGCCGACCTGTTTCTGGC
CGCCAAGAACCTGTCCGACGCCATCCTGCTGAGCGACATCCTGAGAGTGAACACCGAGATCACCAAGGCC
CCCCTGAGCGCCTCTATGATCAAGAGATACGACGAGCACCACCAGGACCTGACCCTGCTGAAAGCTCTCG
TGCGGCAGCAGCTGCCTGAGAAGTACAAAGAGATTTTCTTCGACCAGAGCAAGAACGGCTACGCCGGCTA
CATCGATGGCGGAGCCAGCCAGGAAGAGTTCTACAAGTTCATCAAGCCCATCCTGGAAAAGATGGACGGC
ACCGAGGAACTGCTCGTGAAGCTGAACAGAGAGGACCTGCTGCGGAAGCAGCGGACCTTCGACAACGGCA
GCATCCCCCACCAGATCCACCTGGGAGAGCTGCACGCCATTCTGCGGCGGCAGGAAGATTTTTACCCATT
CCTGAAGGACAACCGGGAAAAGATCGAGAAGATCCTGACCTTCCGCATCCCCTACTACGTGGGCCCTCTG
GCCAGGGGAAACAGCAGATTCGCCTGGATGACCAGAAAGAGCGAGGAAACCATCACCCCCTGGAACTTCG
AGGAAGTGGTGGACAAGGGCGCCAGCGCCCAGAGCTTCATCGAGCGGATGACCAACTTCGATAAGAACCT
GCCCAACGAGAAGGTGCTGCCCAAGCACAGCCTGCTGTACGAGTACTTCACCGTGTACAACGAGCTGACC
AAAGTGAAATACGTGACCGAGGGAATGAGAAAGCCCGCCTTCCTGAGCGGCGAGCAGAAAAAAGCCATCG
TGGACCTGCTGTTCAAGACCAACCGGAAAGTGACCGTGAAGCAGCTGAAAGAGGACTACTTCAAGAAAAT
CGAGTGCTTCGACTCCGTGGAAATCTCCGGCGTGGAAGATCGGTTCAACGCCTCCCTGGGCACATACCAC
GATCTGCTGAAAATTATCAAGGACAAGGACTTCCTGGACAATGAGGAAAACGAGGACATTCTGGAAGATA
TCGTGCTGACCCTGACACTGTTTGAGGACAGAGAGATGATCGAGGAACGGCTGAAAACCTATGCCCACCT
GTTCGACGACAAAGTGATGAAGCAGCTGAAGCGGCGGAGATACACCGGCTGGGGCAGGCTGAGCCGGAAG
CTGATCAACGGCATCCGGGACAAGCAGTCCGGCAAGACAATCCTGGATTTCCTGAAGTCCGACGGCTTCG
CCAACAGAAACTTCATGCAGCTGATCCACGACGACAGCCTGACCTTTAAAGAGGACATCCAGAAAGCCCA
GGTGTCCGGCCAGGGCGATAGCCTGCACGAGCACATTGCCAATCTGGCCGGCAGCCCCGCCATTAAGAAG
GGCATCCTGCAGACAGTGAAGGTGGTGGACGAGCTCGTGAAAGTGATGGGCCGGCACAAGCCCGAGAACA
TCGTGATCGAAATGGCCAGAGAGAACCAGACCACCCAGAAGGGACAGAAGAACAGCCGCGAGAGAATGAA
GCGGATCGAAGAGGGCATCAAAGAGCTGGGCAGCCAGATCCTGAAAGAACACCCCGTGGAAAACACCCAG
CTGCAGAACGAGAAGCTGTACCTGTACTACCTGCAGAATGGGCGGGATATGTACGTGGACCAGGAACTGG
ACATCAACCGGCTGTCCGACTACGATGTGGACGCTATCGTGCCTCAGAGCTTTCTGAAGGACGACTCCAT
CGATAACAAAGTGCTGACTCGGAGCGACAAGAACCGGGGCAAGAGCGACAACGTGCCCTCCGAAGAGGTC
GTGAAGAAGATGAAGAACTACTGGCGCCAGCTGCTGAATGCCAAGCTGATTACCCAGAGGAAGTTCGACA
ATCTGACCAAGGCCGAGAGAGGCGGCCTGAGCGAACTGGATAAGGCCGGCTTCATCAAGAGACAGCTGGT
GGAAACCCGGCAGATCACAAAGCACGTGGCACAGATCCTGGACTCCCGGATGAACACTAAGTACGACGAG
AACGACAAACTGATCCGGGAAGTGAAAGTGATCACCCTGAAGTCCAAGCTGGTGTCCGATTTCCGGAAGG
ATTTCCAGTTTTACAAAGTGCGCGAGATCAACAACTACCACCACGCCCACGACGCCTACCTGAACGCCGT
CGTGGGAACCGCCCTGATCAAAAAGTACCCTAAGCTGGAAAGCGAGTTCGTGTACGGCGACTACAAGGTG
TACGACGTGCGGAAGATGATCGCCAAGAGCGAGCAGGAAATCGGCAAGGCTACCGCCAAGTACTTCTTCT
ACAGCAACATCATGAACTTTTTCAAGACCGAGATTACCCTGGCCAACGGCGAGATCCGGAAGCGGCCTCT
GATCGAGACAAACGGCGAAACAGGCGAGATCGTGTGGGATAAGGGCCGGGACTTTGCCACCGTGCGGAAA
GTGCTGTCTATGCCCCAAGTGAATATCGTGAAAAAGACCGAGGTGCAGACAGGCGGCTTCAGCAAAGAGT
CTATCCTGCCCAAGAGGAACAGCGACAAGCTGATCGCCAGAAAGAAGGACTGGGACCCTAAGAAGTACGG
CGGCTTCGACAGCCCCACCGTGGCCTATTCTGTGCTGGTGGTGGCCAAAGTGGAAAAGGGCAAGTCCAAG
AAACTGAAGAGTGTGAAAGAGCTGCTGGGGATCACCATCATGGAAAGAAGCAGCTTCGAGAAGAATCCCA
TCGACTTTCTGGAAGCCAAGGGCTACAAAGAAGTGAAAAAGGACCTGATCATCAAGCTGCCTAAGTACTC
CCTGTTCGAGCTGGAAAACGGCCGGAAGAGAATGCTGGCCTCTGCCGGCGAACTGCAGAAGGGAAACGAA
CTGGCCCTGCCCTCCAAATATGTGAACTTCCTGTACCTGGCCAGCCACTATGAGAAGCTGAAGGGCTCCC
CCGAGGATAATGAGCAGAAACAGCTGTTTGTGGAACAGCACAAACACTACCTGGACGAGATCATCGAGCA
GATCAGCGAGTTCTCCAAGAGAGTGATCCTGGCCGACGCTAATCTGGACAAGGTGCTGAGCGCCTACAAC
AAGCACAGAGACAAGCCTATCAGAGAGCAGGCCGAGAATATCATCCACCTGTTTACCCTGACCAATCTGG
GAGCCCCTGCCGCCTTCAAGTACTTTGACACCACCATCGACCGGAAGAGGTACACCAGCACCAAAGAGGT
GCTGGACGCCACCCTGATCCACCAGAGCATCACCGGCCTGTACGAGACACGGATCGACCTGTCTCAGCTG
GGAGGCGACGCCTATCCCTATGACGTGCCCGATTATGCCAGCCTGGGCAGCGGCTCCCCCAAGAAAAAAC
GCAAGGTGGAAGATCCTAAGAAAAAGCGGAAAGTGAGCGGCCGCGCTACTAACTTCAGCCTGCTGAAGCA
GGCTGGAGACGTGGAGGAGAACCCTGGACCTGTGAGCAAGGGCGAGGAGGATAACATGGCCATCATCAAG
GAGTTCATGCGCTTCAAGGTGCACATGGAGGGCTCCGTGAACGGCCACGAGTTCGAGATCGAGGGCGAGG
GCGAGGGCCGCCCCTACGAGGGCACCCAGACCGCCAAGCTGAAGGTGACCAAGGGCGGCCCCCTGCCCTT
CGCCTGGGACATCCTGTCCCCTCAGTTCATGTACGGCTCCAAGGCCTACGTGAAGCACCCCGCCGACATC
CCCGACTACTTGAAGCTGTCCTTCCCCGAGGGCTTCAAGTGGGAGCGCGTGATGAACTTCGAGGACGGCG
GCGTGGTGACCGTGACCCAGGACTCCTCCCTGCAGGACGGCGAGTTCATCTACAAGGTGAAGCTGCGCGG
CACCAACTTCCCCTCCGACGGCCCCGTAATGCAGAAGAAGACCATGGGCTGGGAGGCCTCCTCCGAGCGG
ATGTACCCCGAGGACGGCGCCCTGAAGGGCGAGATCAAGCAGAGGCTGAAGCTGAAGGACGGCGGCCACT
ACGACGCTGAGGTCAAGACCACCTACAAGGCCAAGAAGCCCGTGCAGCTGCCCGGCGCCTACAACGTCAA
CATCAAGTTGGACATCACCTCCCACAACGAGGACTACACCATCGTGGAACAGTACGAACGCGCCGAGGGC
CGCCACTCCACCGGCGGCATGGACGAGCTGTACAAGTAATAAGCGATCGCCCTGCAGGCATGCAAGCTTG
ATATCAAGCTTATCGATAATCAACCTCTGGATTACAAAATTTGTGAAAGATTGACTGGTATTCTTAACTA
TGTTGCTCCTTTTACGCTATGTGGATACGCTGCTTTAATGCCTTTGTATCATGCTATTGCTTCCCGTATG
GCTTTCATTTTCTCCTCCTTGTATAAATCCTGGTTGCTGTCTCTTTATGAGGAGTTGTGGCCCGTTGTCA
GGCAACGTGGCGTGGTGTGCACTGTGTTTGCTGACGCAACCCCCACTGGTTGGGGCATTGCCACCACCTG
TCAGCTCCTTTCCGGGACTTTCGCTTTCCCCCTCCCTATTGCCACGGCGGAACTCATCGCCGCCTGCCTT
GCCCGCTGCTGGACAGGGGCTCGGCTGTTGGGCACTGACAATTCCGTGGTGTTGTCGGGGAAATCATCGT
CCTTTCCTTGGCTGCTCGCCTGTGTTGCCACCTGGATTCTGCGCGGGACGTCCTTCTGCTACGTCCCTTC
GGCCCTCAATCCAGCGGACCTTCCTTCCCGCGGCCTGCTGCCGGCTCTGCGGCCTCTTCCGCGTCTTCGC
CTTCGCCCTCAGACGAGTCGGATCTCCCTTTGGGCCGCCTCCCCGCATCGATACCGTCGACCTCGAGGGA
ATTAATTCGAGCTCGGTACCTTTAAGACCAATGACTTACAAGGCAGCTGTAGATCTTAGCCACTTTTTAA
AAGAAAAGGGGGGACTGGAAGGGCTAATTCACTCCCAACGAAGACAAGATCTGCTTTTTGCTTGTACTGG
GTCTCTCTGGTTAGACCAGATCTGAGCCTGGGAGCTCTCTGGCTAACTAGGGAACCCACTGCTTAAGCCT
CAATAAAGCTTGCCTTGAGTGCTTCAAGTAGTGTGTGCCCGTCTGTTGTGTGACTCTGGTAACTAGAGAT
CCCTCAGACCCTTTTAGTCAGTGTGGAAAATCTCTAGCAGCATCTAGAATTAATTCCGTGTATTCTATAG
TGTCACCTAAATCGTATGTGTATGATACATAAGGTTATGTATTAATTGTAGCCGCGTTCTAACGACAATA
TGTACAAGCCTAATTGTGTAGCATCTGGCTTACTGAAGCAGACCCTATCATCTCTCTCGTAAACTGCCGT
CAGAGTCGGTTTGGTTGGACGAACCTTCTGAGTTTCTGGTAACGCCGTCCCGCACCCGGAAATGGTCAGC
GAACCAATCAGCAGGGTCATCGCTAGCCAGATCCTCTACGCCGGACGCATCGTGGCCGGCATCACCGGCG
CCACAGGTGCGGTTGCTGGCGCCTATATCGCCGACATCACCGATGGGGAAGATCGGGCTCGCCACTTCGG
GCTCATGAGCGCTTGTTTCGGCGTGGGTATGGTGGCAGGCCCCGTGGCCGGGGGACTGTTGGGCGCCATC
TCCTTGCATGCACCATTCCTTGCGGCGGCGGTGCTCAACGGCCTCAACCTACTACTGGGCTGCTTCCTAA
TGCAGGAGTCGCATAAGGGAGAGCGTCGAATGGTGCACTCTCAGTACAATCTGCTCTGATGCCGCATAGT
TAAGCCAGCCCCGACACCCGCCAACACCCGCTGACGCGCCCTGACGGGCTTGTCTGCTCCCGGCATCCGC
TTACAGACAAGCTGTGACCGTCTCCGGGAGCTGCATGTGTCAGAGGTTTTCACCGTCATCACCGAAACGC
GCGAGACGAAAGGGCCTCGTGATACGCCTATTTTTATAGGTTAATGTCATGATAATAATGGTTTCTTAGA
CGTCAGGTGGCACTTTTCGGGGAAATGTGCGCGGAACCCCTATTTGTTTATTTTTCTAAATACATTCAAA
TATGTATCCGCTCATGAGACAATAACCCTGATAAATGCTTCAATAATATTGAAAAAGGAAGAGTATGAGT
ATTCAACATTTCCGTGTCGCCCTTATTCCCTTTTTTGCGGCATTTTGCCTTCCTGTTTTTGCTCACCCAG
AAACGCTGGTGAAAGTAAAAGATGCTGAAGATCAGTTGGGTGCACGAGTGGGTTACATCGAACTGGATCT
CAACAGCGGTAAGATCCTTGAGAGTTTTCGCCCCGAAGAACGTTTTCCAATGATGAGCACTTTTAAAGTT
CTGCTATGTGGCGCGGTATTATCCCGTATTGACGCCGGGCAAGAGCAACTCGGTCGCCGCATACACTATT
CTCAGAATGACTTGGTTGAGTACTCACCAGTCACAGAAAAGCATCTTACGGATGGCATGACAGTAAGAGA
ATTATGCAGTGCTGCCATAACCATGAGTGATAACACTGCGGCCAACTTACTTCTGACAACGATCGGAGGA
CCGAAGGAGCTAACCGCTTTTTTGCACAACATGGGGGATCATGTAACTCGCCTTGATCGTTGGGAACCGG
AGCTGAATGAAGCCATACCAAACGACGAGCGTGACACCACGATGCCTGTAGCAATGGCAACAACGTTGCG
CAAACTATTAACTGGCGAACTACTTACTCTAGCTTCCCGGCAACAATTAATAGACTGGATGGAGGCGGAT
AAAGTTGCAGGACCACTTCTGCGCTCGGCCCTTCCGGCTGGCTGGTTTATTGCTGATAAATCTGGAGCCG
GTGAGCGTGGGTCTCGCGGTATCATTGCAGCACTGGGGCCAGATGGTAAGCCCTCCCGTATCGTAGTTAT
CTACACGACGGGGAGTCAGGCAACTATGGATGAACGAAATAGACAGATCGCTGAGATAGGTGCCTCACTG
ATTAAGCATTGGTAACTGTCAGACCAAGTTTACTCATATATACTTTAGATTGATTTAAAACTTCATTTTT
AATTTAAAAGGATCTAGGTGAAGATCCTTTTTGATAATCTCATGACCAAAATCCCTTAACGTGAGTTTTC
GTTCCACTGAGCGTCAGACCCCGTAGAAAAGATCAAAGGATCTTCTTGAGATCCTTTTTTTCTGCGCGTA
ATCTGCTGCTTGCAAACAAAAAAACCACCGCTACCAGCGGTGGTTTGTTTGCCGGATCAAGAGCTACCAA
CTCTTTTTCCGAAGGTAACTGGCTTCAGCAGAGCGCAGATACCAAATACTGTTCTTCTAGTGTAGCCGTA
GTTAGGCCACCACTTCAAGAACTCTGTAGCACCGCCTACATACCTCGCTCTGCTAATCCTGTTACCAGTG
GCTGCTGCCAGTGGCGATAAGTCGTGTCTTACCGGGTTGGACTCAAGACGATAGTTACCGGATAAGGCGC
AGCGGTCGGGCTGAACGGGGGGTTCGTGCACACAGCCCAGCTTGGAGCGAACGACCTACACCGAACTGAG
ATACCTACAGCGTGAGCTATGAGAAAGCGCCACGCTTCCCGAAGGGAGAAAGGCGGACAGGTATCCGGTA
AGCGGCAGGGTCGGAACAGGAGAGCGCACGAGGGAGCTTCCAGGGGGAAACGCCTGGTATCTTTATAGTC
CTGTCGGGTTTCGCCACCTCTGACTTGAGCGTCGATTTTTGTGATGCTCGTCAGGGGGGCGGAGCCTATG
GAAAAACGCCAGCAACGCGGCCTTTTTACGGTTCCTGGCCTTTTGCTGGCCTTTTGCTCACATGTTCTTT
CCTGCGTTATCCCCTGATTCTGTGGATAACCGTATTACCGCCTTTGAGTGAGCTGATACCGCTCGCCGCA
GCCGAACGACCGAGCGCAGCGAGTCAGTGAGCGAGGAAGCGGAAGAGCGCCCAATACGC
